>Addgene plasmid #168524 | pDONR223 SARS-CoV-1 NSP8_nostop | depositor partial sequence | sequence record 326733 | Inserted CDS without stop codon
ATGGCTATTGCTTCAGAATTTAGTTCTTTACCATCATATGCCGCTTATGCCACTGCCCAGGAGGCCTATG
AGCAGGCTGTAGCTAATGGTGATTCTGAAGTCGTTCTCAAAAAGTTAAAGAAATCTTTGAATGTGGCTAA
ATCTGAGTTTGACCGTGATGCTGCCATGCAACGCAAGTTGGAAAAGATGGCAGATCAGGCTATGACCCAA
ATGTACAAACAGGCAAGATCTGAGGACAAGAGGGCAAAAGTAACTAGTGCTATGCAAACAATGCTCTTCA
CTATGCTTAGGAAGCTTGATAATGATGCACTTAACAACATTATCAACAATGCGCGTGATGGTTGTGTTCC
ACTCAACATCATACCATTGACTACAGCAGCCAAACTCATGGTTGTTGTCCCTGATTATGGTACCTACAAG
AACACTTGTGATGGTAACACCTTTACATATGCATCTGCACTCTGGGAAATCCAGCAAGTTGTTGATGCGG
ATAGCAAGATTGTTCAACTTAGTGAAATTAACATGGACAATTCACCAAATTTGGCTTGGCCTCTTATTGT
TACAGCTCTAAGAGCCAACTCAGCTGTTAAACTACAG
