[The description below was written by a language model from this plasmid's Addgene catalogue record.]
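Description:
pDONR223 SARS-CoV-1 NSP8_nostop is a Gateway Entry clone built on the pDONR223 donor backbone, a bacterial cloning vector rather than an expression plasmid. It is propagated in standard E. coli cloning strains such as DH5alpha under spectinomycin selection. The record lists the copy number as unknown and provides no feature table, so the origin of replication and other backbone elements are not explicitly documented here.

The insert is the coding sequence for NSP8, a non-structural protein of SARS-CoV-1 that is released by proteolytic processing of the ORF1ab replicase polyprotein. The insert is recorded as 597 bp and was introduced by Gateway recombination cloning. In an Entry clone made this way, the open reading frame is normally flanked by attL recombination sites, which allow it to be moved by an LR reaction into any compatible Destination vector. M13 forward and reverse priming sites flank the insert for sequence verification. The "nostop" designation indicates that the ORF lacks a native stop codon, so after transfer it can be read through into a C-terminal tag or fusion partner supplied by the Destination vector. No promoter, tag or reporter is recorded for the Entry clone itself, and expression depends entirely on the Destination vector chosen.

The plasmid belongs to a collection of human coronavirus protein-coding sequences assembled as a flexible, multipurpose Gateway resource. It serves as a source clone for shuttling NSP8 into different expression or assay vectors, particularly those that require C-terminal fusions.
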