Addgene plasmid #168524: pDONR223 SARS-CoV-1 NSP8_nostop
Purpose: Gateway-compatible Entry vector
Depositing lab: Fritz Roth. Depositing organization: Sinai Health System. Publication: A resource of human coronavirus protein-coding sequences in a flexible, multipurpose Gateway Entry clone collection. Weller B, Lin CW, Pogoutse O, Sauer M, Marin-de la Rosa N, Strobel A, Young V, Knapp JJ, Rayhan A, Falter C, Kim DK, Roth FP, Falter-Braun P. G3 (Bethesda). 2023 Jul 5;13(7):jkad105. doi: 10.1093/g3journal/jkad105. PubMed 37267226.
Backbone
  Vector backbone: pDONR223
  Backbone manufacturer: Rual et al, Genome Res. 14:2128-2135, 2004.
  Backbone size w/o insert (bp): 5005
  Vector type: Other
Growth in bacteria
  Bacterial resistance: Spectinomycin, 50 μg/mL
  Growth temperature: 37°C
  Growth strain: DH5alpha
  Copy number: Unknown
Gene/Insert
  Gene/Insert name: NSP8
  Species: Other
  Insert size (bp): 597
  Entrez Gene: ORF1ab (a.k.a. sarsp1)
  Cloning method: Gateway Cloning
  Sequencing primers: 5′ m13-For; 3′ m13-Rev
Resource information
  A portion of this plasmid was derived from a plasmid made by: Falter-Braun Lab
Terms and licenses: Academic/Nonprofit Terms; Industry Terms
How to cite: pDONR223 SARS-CoV-1 NSP8_nostop was a gift from Fritz Roth (Addgene plasmid # 168524 ; http://n2t.net/addgene:168524 ; RRID:Addgene_168524)
